Addgene plasmid #236709: pAAVLINKv1-pCALM1-Cre-3' PREX1
Purpose: 3' AAVLINK plasmid for PREX1 expression
Depositing lab: Zhonghua Lu. Depositing organization: Shenzhen Institute of Advanced Technology (SIAT), Chinese Academy of Sciences. Publication: AAVLINK: A potent DNA-recombination method for large cargo delivery in gene therapy. Lin J, Lin Y, Liu N, Cao W, Zhang J, Wen S, Zhang Y, Liao W, Hong Z, Lin Y, Liu Q, Liu H, Li Q, Chen B, Li M, Luo Z, Yang L, Yang Y, Zheng SH, Wang Y, Chu H, Hu Y, Qin Y, Luo BX, Tian S, Chen Y, Yan T, Yang L, Wang H, Liu T, Jiang Y, Lu Z. Cell. 2026 Feb 5;189(3):969-986.e17. doi: 10.1016/j.cell.2025.12.039. Epub 2026 Jan 27. PubMed 41605211.
Backbone
  Vector backbone: pAAV-hSyn-EGFP
  Backbone manufacturer: Addgene
  Vector type: AAV, Cre/Lox
Growth in bacteria
  Bacterial resistance: Ampicillin, 100 μg/mL
  Growth temperature: 37°C
  Growth strain: NEB Stable
  Copy number: High Copy
Gene/Insert
  Gene/Insert name: PREX1
  Species: H. sapiens (human)
  Entrez Gene: PREX1 (a.k.a. P-REX1)
  Promoter: pCALM1
  Tag / fusion protein: FLAG (C terminal on insert)
  Cloning method: Restriction Enzyme; 5′ cloning site unknown (unknown if destroyed); 3′ cloning site unknown (unknown if destroyed)
  Sequencing primers: 5′ n/a
Terms and licenses: Academic/Nonprofit Terms; Industry Terms: Not Available to Industry
Depositor comments: See publication for corresponding AAV Link vectors.
How to cite: pAAVLINKv1-pCALM1-Cre-3' PREX1 was a gift from Zhonghua Lu (Addgene plasmid # 236709 ; http://n2t.net/addgene:236709 ; RRID:Addgene_236709)
