[The description below was written by a language model from this plasmid's Addgene catalogue record and pLannotate feature annotations shown in this document.]
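Description:
pAAVLINKv1-pCALM1-Cre-3' PREX1 is an AAV transfer plasmid built on the pAAV-hSyn-EGFP backbone. It is the 3' half of a two-vector AAVLINK set for delivering human PREX1, a Rac guanine nucleotide exchange factor whose coding sequence is too large for a single AAV genome. The plasmid is propagated in bacteria through a high-copy ColE1/pUC-type origin with ampicillin selection (AmpR and its bla promoter). An f1 origin and small bom/rop remnants are also annotated. The payload lies between AAV2 inverted terminal repeats, one detected intact and the other only as fragments, which direct replication and packaging of the cassette into AAV particles.

Read in the direction of transcription, the cassette begins with a Cre recombinase coding sequence. The catalogue lists pCALM1 as the promoter, and the construct name suggests it drives Cre, but no promoter was annotated in the short gap between the ITR and Cre. Downstream of Cre is a lox2272 site embedded between fragments of the β-globin/immunoglobulin chimeric intron. This is followed directly by a C-terminal portion of the PREX1 open reading frame of about 1.5 kb, fused to a 3xFLAG tag. Truncated WPRE fragments and SV40 polyadenylation signal fragments complete the 3' end.

This layout fits a recombination-based dual-vector design. Cre made from this vector would join it at the lox site to a partner vector carrying the 5' PREX1 portion, and the lox scar would sit within intronic sequence so that splicing could remove it to yield full-length FLAG-tagged PREX1. The record does not spell out this mechanism and refers to the publication for the matching 5' vector.
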