Features (pLannotate 1.2.2; 20 found; start..end, strand, type, name):
    603..1463    -  CDS            AmpR: β-lactamase; bla; confers resistance to ampicillin, carbenicillin, and related antibiotics
   1464..1568    -  promoter       AmpR promoter: bla
   1663..1698    +  CDS            rop (fragment): Rop protein, which maintains plasmids at low copy number; rop
   1800..1849    +  misc_feature   bom (fragment): basis of mobility region from pBR322
   1850..2305    -  rep_origin     f1 ori (sequence partly withheld): f1 bacteriophage origin of replication; arrow indicates direction of (+) strand synthesis
   2324..2375    +  misc_feature   bom (fragment): basis of mobility region from pBR322
   2380..2520    -  repeat_region  AAV2 ITR: inverted terminal repeat of adeno-associated virus serotype 2 inverted
   2626..2693    +  polyA_signal   SV40 poly(A) signal (fragment): SV40 polyadenylation signal
   2697..2740    +  polyA_signal   SV40 poly(A) signal (fragment): SV40 polyadenylation signal
   2739..2823    -  misc_feature   WPRE (fragment): woodchuck hepatitis virus posttranscriptional regulatory element
   2829..2986    -  misc_feature   WPRE (fragment): woodchuck hepatitis virus posttranscriptional regulatory element
   3010..3075    -  CDS            3xFLAG: three tandem FLAG® epitope tags, followed by an enterokinase cleavage site
   3082..4623    -  CDS            PREX1 (fragment): PREX1_HUMAN - Also known as KIAA1415. Experimental evidence at protein level: Swiss-Prot protein existence level 1. Functions as a RAC guanine nucleotide exchange factor (GEF), which activates the Rac proteins by exchanging bound GDP for free GTP. Its activity is synergistically activated by phosphatidylinositol 3,4,5-trisphosphate and the beta gamma subunits of heterotrimeric G protein. May function downstream of heterotrimeric G proteins in neutrophils. From Homo sapiens (Human).
   4621..4712    -  intron         chimeric intron (fragment): chimera between introns from human β-globin and immunoglobulin heavy chain genes
   4722..4746    -  protein_bind   lox2272 (fragment): Cre-mediated recombination occurs in the 8-bp core sequence (GGATACTT). lox2272 sites are compatible with each other, but incompatible with loxP or loxN sites (Lee and Saito, 1988). Cre recombinase
   4753..4793    -  intron         chimeric intron (fragment): chimera between introns from human β-globin and immunoglobulin heavy chain genes
   4797..5825    -  CDS            cre: RECR_BPP1 - Experimental evidence at protein level: Swiss-Prot protein existence level 1. Catalyzes site-specific recombination between two 34-base- pair LOXP sites. Its role is to maintain the phage genome as a monomeric unit-copy plasmid in the lysogenic state. From Escherichia phage P1 (Bacteriophage P1).
   6007..6034    -  repeat_region  AAV2 ITR (fragment): inverted terminal repeat of adeno-associated virus serotype 2 inverted
   6063..6090    -  repeat_region  AAV2 ITR (fragment): inverted terminal repeat of adeno-associated virus serotype 2 inverted
   6163..432     -  rep_origin     ori (across the origin): high-copy-number ColE1/pMB1/pBR322/pUC origin of replication
>Addgene plasmid #236709 | pAAVLINKv1-pCALM1-Cre-3' PREX1 | addgene full sequence | sequence record 476856 | Addgene NGS Result
TCCGCCTTTCTCCCTTCGGGAAGCGTGGCGCTTTCTCATAGCTCACGCTGTAGGTATCTCAGTTCGGTGT
AGGTCGTTCGCTCCAAGCTGGGCTGTGTGCACGAACCCCCCGTTCAGCCCGACCGCTGCGCCTTATCCGG
TAACTATCGTCTTGAGTCCAACCCGGTAAGACACGACTTATCGCCACTGGCAGCAGCCACTGGTAACAGG
ATTAGCAGAGCGAGGTATGTAGGCGGTGCTACAGAGTTCTTGAAGTGGTGGCCTAACTACGGCTACACTA
GAAGAACAGTATTTGGTATCTGCGCTCTGCTGAAGCCAGTTACCTTCGGAAAAAGAGTTGGTAGCTCTTG
ATCCGGCAAACAAACCACCGCTGGTAGCGGTGGTTTTTTTGTTTGCAAGCAGCAGATTACGCGCAGAAAA
AAAGGATCTCAAGAAGATCCTTTGATCTTTTCTACGGGGTCTGACGCTCAGTGGAACGAAAACTCACGTT
AAGGGATTTTGGTCATGAGATTATCAAAAAGGATCTTCACCTAGATCCTTTTAAATTAAAAATGAAGTTT
TAAATCAATCTAAAGTATATATGAGTAAACTTGGTCTGACAGTTACCAATGCTTAATCAGTGAGGCACCT
ATCTCAGCGATCTGTCTATTTCGTTCATCCATAGTTGCCTGACTCCCCGTCGTGTAGATAACTACGATAC
GGGAGGGCTTACCATCTGGCCCCAGTGCTGCAATGATACCGCGAGACCCACGCTCACCGGCTCCAGATTT
ATCAGCAATAAACCAGCCAGCCGGAAGGGCCGAGCGCAGAAGTGGTCCTGCAACTTTATCCGCCTCCATC
CAGTCTATTAATTGTTGCCGGGAAGCTAGAGTAAGTAGTTCGCCAGTTAATAGTTTGCGCAACGTTGTTG
CCATTGCTACAGGCATCGTGGTGTCACGCTCGTCGTTTGGTATGGCTTCATTCAGCTCCGGTTCCCAACG
ATCAAGGCGAGTTACATGATCCCCCATGTTGTGCAAAAAAGCGGTTAGCTCCTTCGGTCCTCCGATCGTT
GTCAGAAGTAAGTTGGCCGCAGTGTTATCACTCATGGTTATGGCAGCACTGCATAATTCTCTTACTGTCA
TGCCATCCGTAAGATGCTTTTCTGTGACTGGTGAGTACTCAACCAAGTCATTCTGAGAATAGTGTATGCG
GCGACCGAGTTGCTCTTGCCCGGCGTCAATACGGGATAATACCGCGCCACATAGCAGAACTTTAAAAGTG
CTCATCATTGGAAAACGTTCTTCGGGGCGAAAACTCTCAAGGATCTTACCGCTGTTGAGATCCAGTTCGA
TGTAACCCACTCGTGCACCCAACTGATCTTCAGCATCTTTTACTTTCACCAGCGTTTCTGGGTGAGCAAA
AACAGGAAGGCAAAATGCCGCAAAAAAGGGAATAAGGGCGACACGGAAATGTTGAATACTCATACTCTTC
CTTTTTCAATATTATTGAAGCATTTATCAGGGTTATTGTCTCATGAGCGGATACATATTTGAATGTATTT
AGAAAAATAAACAAATAGGGGTTCCGCGCACATTTCCCCGAAAAGTGCCACCTGACGTCTAAGAAACCAT
TATTATCATGACATTAACCTATAAAAATAGGCGTATCACGAGGCCCTTTCGTCTCGCGCGTTTCGGTGAT
GACGGTGAAAACCTCTGACACATGCAGCTCCCGGAGACGGTCACAGCTTGTCTGTAAGCGGATGCCGGGA
GCAGACAAGCCCGTCAGGGCGCGTCAGCGGGTGTTGGCGGGTGTCGGGGCTGGCTTAACTATGCGGCATC
AGAGCAGATTGTACTGAGAGTGCACCATAAAATTGTAAACGTTAATATTTTGTTAAAATTCGCGTTAAAT
TTTTGTTAAATCAGCTCATTTTTTAACCAATAGACCGAAATCGGCAAAATCCCTTATAAATCAAAAGAAT
AGCCCGAGATAGAGT
[37 nt withheld, positions 1976-2012]
AAAGAACGTGGACTCCAACGTCAAAGG
[141 nt withheld, positions 2040-2180]
G
[46 nt withheld, positions 2182-2227]
A
[95 nt withheld, positions 2229-2323]
TATGCGGTGTGAAATACCGCACAGATGCGTAAGGAGAAAATACCGCATCAGGCGCCCCTGCAGGCAGCTG
CGCGCTCGCTCGCTCACTGAGGCCGCCCGGGCAAAGCCCGGGCGTCGGGCGACCTTTGGTCGCCCGGCCT
CAGTGAGCGAGCGAGCGCGCAGAGAGGGAGTGGCCAACTCCATCACTAGGGGTTCCTGCGGCCGCTCGGT
CCGCACGTGCCACACCGGTCTCCAGATCTTTAAAAAACCTCCCACATCTCCCCCTGAACCTGAAACATAA
AATGAATGCAATTGTTGTTGTTAACTTGTTTATTGCAGCTTATAATGGTTACAAATAAAGCAATAGCATC
ACAAATTTCACAAATAAAGCTAGATGGTTACAAATAAAGCAATAGCATCACAAATTTCACAAATAAACAC
CACGGAATTGTCAGTGCCCAACAGCCGAGCCCCTGTCCAGCAGCGGGCAAGGCAGGCGGCGATGAGTTCC
GCCGTGGCAAGAACTAACCAGGATTTATACAAGGAGGAGAAAATGAAAGCCATACGGGAAGCAATAGCAT
GATACAAAGGCATTAAAGCAGCGTATCCACATAGCGTAAAAGGAGCAACATAGTTAAGAATACCAGTCAA
TCTTTCACAAATTTTGTAATCCAGAGGTTGATTATCTCGAGTCATCAGAATTCTTACTTGTCATCGTCAT
CCTTGTAGTCGATGTCATGATCTTTATAATCACCGTCATGGTCTTTGTAGTCTGTACAGAGGTCCCCATC
CACCGGCGGCTGGCAGAGGCGGTAGAGGCGCGGAGCACCCTGGGGCATCTGGTCCTTGACTCGCAGGTTT
TTGGCCAGAATCTCCACCCTTGGGCCCTGCTTCCGCATGATGTCCGTGGCCTGCATGATGCACTTGGGCA
GCAACCCGTGGCTCCGTGCCAAGATGGCCGCCTGCTCCAGGGACACGCTCAGGGTGCTCCTCTGCATGCC
TGTGCCACACATGACCATCTGGCAGGCCCCCAGGCGGTAGCAGAGCTCCGAGGAGATGGGGATGAGGCCG
GCGCCCACACTCCCAGCAGCACCAGGCTTTGGGTGGACAAAGGACTTCATGAGGCGGCAGAGCTCATCCA
GGGCATTGATGGGGCGGATCAGCTGGTCTATCTTTACCGCCGTGGTGCTGGCATCCGTGGGCAGGTTAGA
CCGCTCCAGGTAAAATGCCCTGAGTTTGCGGTAATACTGCTGAACTTTCTCCAGGGACTGCGCGTTGATG
TCCTGCTGCAAATCCTCCGCGGCCTGGCTGCCTGGAGAAGGCAGCCCCTCCACGTTCTCCAGCACTTTCG
TGAACAGCGCTGTGTGCAGCCTCAGGCTGGCCCCACCCTCCAGGCGGGAGGGCAGCTTGGAGAAGTGGTA
GCTGTCGAGGTAGAAGATGACCTTCAGCGCCTGCCGGCTGCCCTCAATGTGGTAGAAGACGTTGGTGTTG
GCCACATAGTTCTCGTCCAGCTGCTTAAAGGAGAAGGTGACATTGTCCAGCTCTGACAGCGTCACCCAGA
TGTCCTCCAGCATGGTCCGTTCCTCCTTCACTGTGGCTGGCGAGAGCAGGGACTGGCAGTGCAGCAGGAC
GCCCGTGGCCGCCACCTGCTCCAGCCACTTGCGGCTGGCGTCGCGGCTGCTCTCCTCGTACTCGCCATTG
TTGTTGTAGCGGTAGCCCAGGGCCGCCAGCAGCTGCTCGGAGAAGGTGCACACGGCGGCCACCAGGGCCT
GGCAGAAGATCGCGTCTCTGCGCAGCTGCAGCTCCGTGTCTGTGCACTTCAGCAAGGCCAGGAGCAGCTG
GTTCTTCCCATCTTCCACATATCTCTGAATGTTGTCCACCAGGGTCTTGATGGAGTTGGGGAGGTTCCAG
GGGTCCTCCTGGATGCTAATCTGGATCAGGCTCCGGCCACGGATTGTACACTCTTCTTTCTGTTTAAACT
CTTGTAAGCTGTGGTTCATAGGGAAATGCTTGGTCTCTTCGAAAGCCCGGCTCATGACTGGCCCCTTGAG
GAGAGCATTGATGGAGTCCACCTGGTTAAAGAGGTGCTCCAGGCAGCCATGAAGCTTGTCCTGCTTGTCA
GATGGGATCCGCATGTCACAGGGCAGCTCATCTCCAGACCCCATCTCGTCGCTGCCCAAGTAGGAGCTGT
TACTTCTCACGCTGGTGTAGGACAGGACCGAGTCTCGATTGCTGTTACACTCGCTGTAGGAGTCGCGATA
ACTCATGGTGTCGTGGCCTGAGTCCTCCTGGTCCTCCTCGGCCACCTTGAAGCACACCTGTGGAGAGAAA
GGCAAAGTGGATGTCAGTAAGACCAATAGGTGCCTATCAGAAACGCAAGAGTCTTCTCTGTCTCGACAAG
CCCAGTTTCATAAATTGCTATAAAGTATCCTATACGAAGTTATACTAGTTATTGGTCTCCTTAAACCTGT
CTTGTAACCTTGATACTTACCTAATCGCCATCTTCCAGCAGGCGCACCATTGCCCCTGTTTCACTATCCA
GGTTACGGATATAGTTCATTACAATATTTACATTGGTCCAGCCACCAGCTTGCATGATCTCCGGTATTGA
AACTCCAGCGCGGGCCATATCTCGCGCGGCTCCGACACGGGCACTGTGTCCAGACCAGGCCAGGTATCTC
TGACCAGAGTCATCCTTAGCGCCGTAAATCAATCGATGAGTTGCTTCAAAAATCCCTTCCAGGGCGCGAG
TTGATAGCTGGCTGGTGGCAGATGGCGCGGCAACACCATTTTTTCTGACCCGGCAAAACAGGTAGTTATT
CGGATCATCAGCTACACCAGAGACGGAAATCCATCGCTCGACCAGTTTAGTTACCCCCAGGCTAAGTGCC
TTCTCTACACCTGCGGTGCTAACCAGCGTTTTCGTTCTGCCAATATGGATTAACATTCTCCCACCGTCAG
TACGTGAGATATCTTTAACCCTGATCCTGGCAATTTCGGCTATACGTAACAGGGTGTTATAAGCAATCCC
CAGAAATGCCAGATTACGTATATCCTGGCAGCGATCGCTATTTTCCATGAGTGAACGAACCTGGTCGAAA
TCAGTGCGTTCGAACGCTAGAGCCTGTTTTGCACGTTCACCGGCATCAACGTTTTCTTTTCGGATCCGCC
GCATAACCAGTGAAACAGCATTGCTGTCACTTGGTCGTGGCAGCCCGGACCGACGATGAAGCATGTTTAG
CTGGCCCAAATGTTGCTGGATGGTTTTTACTGCCAGACCGCGCGCCTGAAGATATAGAAGATAATCGCGA
ACATCTTCAGGTTCTGCGGGAAACCATTTCCGGTTATTCAACTTGCACCATGCCGCCCACGACCGGCAAA
CGGACAGAAGCATTTTCCAGGTATGCTCAGAAAACGCCTGGCGATCCCTGAACATGTCCATCAGGTTCTT
GCGAACCTCATCACTCGTTGCATCGACCGGTAATGCAGGCAAATTTTGGTGTACGGTCAGTAAATTGGAC
ATGGTGGCGTACGAGTAACGGCACGGCGTCCACGACACTCCCAGCACCACTGCCGGAGCGCGAGTCTGCG
CCCCGCGATATATATATGGTGCGCCGTATCCCTCCGCCGCGGCGGAGCCGCCTCGCGCAGAGCGACGCGT
GCGGCCGCAGGAACCCCTAGTGATGGAGTTGGCCACTCCCTCTCTGCGCGCTCGCTCGCTCACTGAGGCC
GGGCGACCAAAGGTCGCCCGACGCCCGGGCGGCCTCAGTGAGCGAGCGAGCGCGCAGCTGCCTGCAGGAC
ATGTGAGCAAAAGGCCAGCAAAAGGCCAGGAACCGTAAAAAGGCCGCGTTGCTGGCGTTTTTCCATAGGC
TCCGCCCCCCTGACGAGCATCACAAAAATCGACGCTCAAGTCAGAGGTGGCGAAACCCGACAGGACTATA
AAGATACCAGGCGTTTCCCCCTGGAAGCTCCCTCGTGCGCTCTCCTGTTCCGACCCTGCCGCTTACCGGA
TACCTG
